>Addgene plasmid #130845 | MLKP1delKASHec | addgene full sequence | sequence record 255538 | Addgene NGS Result
GTAAAACGACGGCCAGTCTTAAGCTCGGGCCCCAAATAATGATTTTATTTTGACTGATAGTGACCTGTTC
GTTGCAACAAATTGATGAGCAATGCTTTTTTATAATGCCAACTTTGTACAAAAAAGCAGGCTTCATGGTC
TCCAAGGGGGAGGAGCTGTTCACCGGCGTGGTCCCGATCCTGGTGGAGCTGGACGGGGATGTTAACGGCC
ACAAGTTCTCAGTGTCCGGCGAGGGGGAGGGCGACGCCACCTACGGGAAGCTCACGCTGAAGTTCATTTG
CACGACCGGCAAGCTGCCGGTGCCCTGGCCAACCCTGGTCACAACTCTGACGTACGGCGTCCAGTGCTTC
TCCCGCTACCCGGACCACATGAAGCAGCATGATTTCTTCAAGTCCGCTATGCCAGAGGGCTACGTGCAGG
AGCGCACGATCTTCTTCAAGGACGATGGCAACTACAAGACCAGGGCCGAGGTCAAGTTCGAGGGGGACAC
GCTCGTTAACCGGATCGAGCTGAAGGGCATTGACTTCAAGGAGGATGGGAATATCCTCGGCCACAAGCTG
GAGTACAACTACAATTCGCATAACGTCTACATCATGGCGGACAAGCAGAAGAACGGGATTAAGGTTAATT
TCAAGATCCGGCACAATATTGAGGACGGCAGCGTGCAGCTCGCTGATCATTACCAGCAGAACACACCGAT
CGGGGACGGCCCTGTCCTCCTGCCCGATAATCACTACCTCTCTACTCAGTCAGCGCTGTCCAAGGACCCG
AACGAGAAGCGCGATCATATGGTCCTCCTGGAGTTCGTTACAGCCGCGGGGATCACTCTCGGCATGGACG
AGCTGTACAAGGGGGCTGGCGATTACAAGGACGATGACGATAAGGCCTACCCCTACGACGTGCCAGATTA
CGCCGGGGCTGGCATGAGGGCGGGCGACGCGTTCAGCAACTACCGCTGCAGGACCATGTCGATGAATTAC
GACGGCGATAGGAGCGAGGATCGGCAGTCGGAGGAGGTGCAGTCTGCCTACAAGCGGGACAGCGATGTCG
GCGAGGAGATGATCATTTCCAGCGAGGAGCAGAACGACGAGAATGAGTGGAGCTGGGTCAACCAGGACCG
GAATGGCGATCCCTTCGCGGAGTCGGTTTCGTCTCTCCACACCACGCAGCAGATCCTGGAGAATGAGATT
CGCAAGCTGTCGGAGCTGGGGAAGGAGCTGGAGGCGGAGGAGAGCACCTCGGGCAACAAGGACCAGGATG
TTATCCTCCTGCCATACTCTGAGGCCGACGTGCTGGAGCTGTCAGAGAAGATGGAGCACCTGGAGCAGAA
GGTCAAGGAGGCGTCGAACACCATTCGCGAGAAGGACCTCATGCTGTCTAAGCTGCAGATCCTCATTGGC
ACGGCGGATCGGGCTGCCCTGGAGGAGGAGCTGGAGGAGGCCGCTGCTTCCATCGACCAGCTGGAGACGG
AGCTGGAGCGCCACCTCCAGGAGAAGCTGGAGGCGGAGATTCAGTGCCTCCTGATGCTCAAGGCTTCCCA
GAACTGGCAGGTTCGCGCGGAGGACAGGGTGGCCCTGGAGGAGCATAGGGCTCTGTCTGCCGGCGATAAG
ACACGGATGCTCCTGAAGCTGCGCGAGACTGAGAGCAAGATCGTCATGCTCAAGGAGCAGGTGGACAAGC
TGGAGGTCAGGGAGAAGGAGCTGAACCGGACAACTGAGGTGCTGAAGATGCAGTCACGGACATTCCGCGC
GTCCCTGTTCGGCCTCGTTCAGCTCGTGATGCTCTGCCTGTCCCTCAAGGTTTTCTTCGCGCGCGTGAGC
GCTGCTGCCGCATGAGACCCAGCTTTCTTGTACAAAGTTGGCATTATAAGAAAGCATTGCTTATCAATTT
GTTGCAACGAACAGGTCACTATCAGTCAAAATAAAATCATTATTTGCCATCCAGCTGATATCCCCTATAG
TGAGTCGTATTACATGGTCATAGCTGTTTCCTGGCAGCTCTGGCCCGTGTCTCAAAATCTCTGATGTTAC
ATTGCACAAGATAAAAATATATCATCATGAACAATAAAACTGTCTGCTTACATAAACAGTAATACAAGGG
GTGTTATGAGCCATATTCAACGGGAAACGTCGAGGCCGCGATTAAATTCCAACATGGATGCTGATTTATA
TGGGTATAAATGGGCTCGCGATAATGTCGGGCAATCAGGTGCGACAATCTATCGCTTGTATGGGAAGCCC
GATGCGCCAGAGTTGTTTCTGAAACATGGCAAAGGTAGCGTTGCCAATGATGTTACAGATGAGATGGTCA
GACTAAACTGGCTGACGGAATTTATGCCTCTTCCGACCATCAAGCATTTTATCCGTACTCCTGATGATGC
ATGGTTACTCACCACTGCGATCCCCGGAAAAACAGCATTCCAGGTATTAGAAGAATATCCTGATTCAGGT
GAAAATATTGTTGATGCGCTGGCAGTGTTCCTGCGCCGGTTGCATTCGATTCCTGTTTGTAATTGTCCTT
TTAACAGCGATCGCGTATTTCGTCTCGCTCAGGCGCAATCACGAATGAATAACGGTTTGGTTGATGCGAG
TGATTTTGATGACGAGCGTAATGGCTGGCCTGTTGAACAAGTCTGGAAAGAAATGCATAAACTTTTGCCA
TTCTCACCGGATTCAGTCGTCACTCATGGTGATTTCTCACTTGATAACCTTATTTTTGACGAGGGGAAAT
TAATAGGTTGTATTGATGTTGGACGAGTCGGAATCGCAGACCGATACCAGGATCTTGCCATCCTATGGAA
CTGCCTCGGTGAGTTTTCTCCTTCATTACAGAAACGGCTTTTTCAAAAATATGGTATTGATAATCCTGAT
ATGAATAAATTGCAGTTTCATTTGATGCTCGATGAGTTTTTCTAATCAGAATTGGTTAATTGGTTGTAAC
ACTGGCAGAGCATTACGCTGACTTGACGGGACGGCGCAAGCTCATGACCAAAATCCCTTAACGTGAGTTA
CGCGTCGTTCCACTGAGCGTCAGACCCCGTAGAAAAGATCAAAGGATCTTCTTGAGATCCTTTTTTTCTG
CGCGTAATCTGCTGCTTGCAAACAAAAAAACCACCGCTACCAGCGGTGGTTTGTTTGCCGGATCAAGAGC
TACCAACTCTTTTTCCGAAGGTAACTGGCTTCAGCAGAGCGCAGATACCAAATACTGTTCTTCTAGTGTA
GCCGTAGTTAGGCCACCACTTCAAGAACTCTGTAGCACCGCCTACATACCTCGCTCTGCTAATCCTGTTA
CCAGTGGCTGCTGCCAGTGGCGATAAGTCGTGTCTTACCGGGTTGGACTCAAGACGATAGTTACCGGATA
AGGCGCAGCGGTCGGGCTGAACGGGGGGTTCGTGCACACAGCCCAGCTTGGAGCGAACGACCTACACCGA
ACTGAGATACCTACAGCGTGAGCTATGAGAAAGCGCCACGCTTCCCGAAGGGAGAAAGGCGGACAGGTAT
CCGGTAAGCGGCAGGGTCGGAACAGGAGAGCGCACGAGGGAGCTTCCAGGGGGAAACGCCTGGTATCTTT
ATAGTCCTGTCGGGTTTCGCCACCTCTGACTTGAGCGTCGATTTTTGTGATGCTCGTCAGGGGGGCGGAG
CCTATGGAAAAACGCCAGCAACGCGGCCTTTTTACGGTTCCTGGCCTTTTGCTGGCCTTTTGCTCACATG
TTCTTTCCTGCGTTATCCCCTGATTCTGTGGATAACCGTATTACCGCCTTTGAGTGAGCTGATACCGCTC
GCCGCAGCCGAACGACCGAGCGCAGCGAGTCAGTGAGCGAGGAAGCGGAAGAGCGCCCAATACGCAAACC
GCCTCTCCCCGCGCGTTGGCCGATTCATTAATGCAGCTGGCACGACAGGTTTCCCGACTGGAAAGCGGGC
AGTGAGCGCAACGCAATTAATACGCGTACCGCTAGCCAGGAAGAGTTTGTAGAAACGCAAAAAGGCCATC
CGTCAGGATGGCCTTCTGCTTAGTTTGATGCCTGGCAGTTTATGGCGGGCGTCCTGCCCGCCACCCTCCG
GGCCGTTGCTTCACAACGTTCAAATCCGCTCCCGGCGGATTTGTCCTACTCAGGAGAGCGTTCACCGACA
AACAACAGATAAAACGAAAGGCCCAGTCTTCCGACTGAGCCTTTCGTTTTATTTGATGCCTGGCAGTTCC
CTACTCTCGCGTTAACGCTAGCATGGATGTTTTCCCAGTCACGACGTT
Features (pLannotate 1.2.2; 10 found; start..end, strand, type, name):
     33..132     +  protein_bind   attL1: mutant version of attL; recombination site for the Gateway® LR reaction LR Clonase™
    135..851     +  CDS            EGFP: EGFP is a basic (constitutively fluorescent) green fluorescent protein published in 1996, derived from Aequorea victoria. It is reported to be a rapidly-maturing weak dimer with moderate acid sensitivity.
   1837..1936    -  protein_bind   attL2: mutant version of attL; recombination site for the Gateway® LR reaction LR Clonase™
   1954..1972    -  promoter       T7 promoter: promoter for bacteriophage T7 RNA polymerase
   2106..2915    +  CDS            KanR: aminoglycoside phosphotransferase; aph(3')-Ia; confers resistance to kanamycin in bacteria or G418 (Geneticin®) in eukaryotes
   3062..3650    +  rep_origin     ori: high-copy-number ColE1/pMB1/pBR322/pUC origin of replication
   3833..3925    +  CDS            lacI (fragment): lac repressor; lacI; The lac repressor binds to the lac operator to inhibit transcription in E. coli. This inhibition can be relieved by adding lactose or isopropyl-β-D-thiogalactopyranoside (IPTG).
   3980..4007    -  terminator     rrnB T2 terminator: transcription terminator T2 from the E. coli rrnB gene
   4139..4182    +  terminator     rrnB T1 terminator: Escherichia coli rrnB; transcription terminator T1 from the E. coli rrnB gene
   4229..17      -  CDS            lacZα (fragment) (across the origin): LacZα fragment of β-galactosidase; lacZ fragment
