[The description below was written by a language model from this plasmid's Addgene catalogue record and pLannotate feature annotations shown in this document.]
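Description:
MLKP1delKASHec is a Gateway entry clone built in the pDONR221 backbone, about 4.2 kb in size. It carries a fluorescently tagged, truncated version of the maize (Zea mays) gene MLKP1, a component of the plant nuclear envelope LINC complex. The plasmid is propagated in E. coli as a high-copy construct through a ColE1/pUC-type origin and is selected with kanamycin via an aminoglycoside phosphotransferase (KanR) gene. Backbone remnants in the annotation include rrnB T1 and T2 transcription terminators upstream of the cloning region, which insulate the insert from read-through transcription. There are also a T7 promoter next to attL2 and short lacI and lacZα fragments with no functional role.

The payload lies between attL1 and attL2, the recombination sites used in the LR Clonase reaction to move an insert into an attR-containing destination vector. Directly after attL1 is an EGFP coding sequence. According to the catalogue entry this is part of an N-terminal eGFP-FLAG-HA tag fused to MLKP1, although the FLAG, HA and MLKP1 portions are not individually annotated in the feature table and presumably occupy the unannotated stretch between EGFP and attL2. The MLKP1 sequence has its KASH domain deleted and three alanine residues added. KASH domains mediate the interaction with SUN proteins in the nuclear envelope lumen, so a deletion of this kind would typically serve as a control for KASH-dependent nuclear envelope localisation, though the record does not say so explicitly.

As an entry vector, the plasmid has no plant or other eukaryotic promoter driving the fusion, so expression depends on the destination vector chosen. Its stated purpose is the expression of a plant LINC fluorescent fusion protein for cell biology.
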