Addgene plasmid #130845: MLKP1delKASHec
Purpose: Expression of plant LINC fluorescent fusion protein for cell biology
Depositing lab: Hank Bass. Depositing organization: Florida State University, Tallahassee. Publication: Identification and characterization of genes encoding the nuclear envelope LINC complex in the monocot species Zea mays. Gumber HK, McKenna JF, Estrada AL, Tolmie AF, Graumann K, Bass HW. J Cell Sci. 2019 Feb 11;132(3). pii: jcs.221390. doi: 10.1242/jcs.221390. PubMed 30659121.
Backbone
  Vector backbone: pDONR221
  Vector type: Gateway entry vector
Growth in bacteria
  Bacterial resistance: Kanamycin, 50 μg/mL
  Growth temperature: 37°C
  Growth strain: DH5alpha
  Copy number: High Copy
Gene/Insert
  Gene/Insert name: MLKP1
  Species: Zea mays (maize)
  Mutation: Deletion of KASH domain, addition of three alanine residues
  Tag / fusion protein: eGFP-FLAG-HA (N terminal on insert)
  Cloning method: Unknown
  Sequencing primers: 5′ GTAAAACGACGGCCAGT; 3′ AACAGCTATGACCATG
Terms and licenses: Academic/Nonprofit Terms; Industry Terms
How to cite: MLKP1delKASHec was a gift from Hank Bass (Addgene plasmid # 130845 ; http://n2t.net/addgene:130845 ; RRID:Addgene_130845)
